>Addgene plasmid #18646 | T4 Lysozyme T157L | addgene partial sequence | sequence record 24431 | 3primeUP
TANTGAAAAAGCCCGCTCATTAGGCGGGCTCAGATCTGCTCATGTTTTGACAGCTTATCATCGATAAGCT
TCGGCAATAAATTCTTGATATGTTTTCATATGTTTCCTTTAAATATTTTAATTAGTAATTGTCTATTCAA
GTAATTGTGAATATACTATCACAATTCCAAGAGAAAGTAAACAGCTTTATAGATTTTTATACGCGTCCCA
AAGGCCAGTTCTAAACGTTGTAATGACTCGTTTTGCGCGATTAGGTGTTTGATTATACCATCTACTTTTA
GCTAAGTTAACTGCTGCTTCATCCCAGCGTTTTTGTTGAAGCATACGTAAAGAGTTAGTAAATCCTGCCA
CACCGGTTTCTCCCATTTGGAAAACCATATTAATCAATGCACAGCGACGAACCGCATCAAGAGAATCATA
AACCGGTTTTAATTTAGCATTTCTCAGAATTCCGCGAACAGCAGCATCAACATCCTGATTAAAGAGTTTT
TCAGCCTCATCTTTTGTAATTACACCATTGCAATTACGCCCAATAGCTTTATCTAATTCAGATTTAGCAG
CATTAAGTGATGGACTTTTTGTAAGCAAATGACCGATGCCAATAGTGTAATAGCCTTCTGTGTCTTTATA
GATTTTAAGTCTAAGACCTTCATCTATACGTAACATTTCAAATATATTCATAATACCTCCTAAGCATCGA
TGGATCCTGTTTCCTGTGTGAAATTGTTATCCGCTCACAATTCCACACATTATACGAGCCGATGATTAAT
GTCACAGGGGGATGGGGAGTAGCTGATCNGGTTCNGTGTG
