[The description below was written by a language model from this plasmid's Addgene catalogue record.]
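Description:
T4 Lysozyme T157L is a bacterial expression plasmid built on the pHS1403 backbone (about 5 kb without insert) that carries a point-mutant version of the bacteriophage T4 lysozyme gene (gene e). It is maintained in E. coli as a high-copy plasmid under ampicillin selection, with a standard cloning strain listed for propagation. The record does not name the origin of replication, and it does not state which promoter or other regulatory elements in pHS1403 drive expression. No feature table is available to fill in those details.

The insert is roughly 600 bp and encodes T4 lysozyme with a single substitution, threonine 157 replaced by leucine. It was placed in the vector by restriction cloning between a BamHI site at the 5′ end and a HindIII site at the 3′ end, and both sites remain intact. According to the depositor's notes, the BamHI site lies 27 bp from the start codon and the HindIII site 115 bp from the stop codon. The fragment therefore includes short flanking untranslated sequence around the coding region and can be excised or transferred as a cassette. No fusion tags, reporters or additional mutations are recorded.

T4 lysozyme is a widely used model protein for studying how individual amino-acid changes affect protein folding, stability and structure. A single-site variant in a bacterial expression vector fits the production of recombinant mutant protein for that kind of biophysical or structural comparison with the wild type, although the record does not state a specific purpose. Distribution is listed as limited to academic and nonprofit users.
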