Addgene plasmid #18646: T4 Lysozyme T157L
Depositing lab: Brian Matthews. Depositing organization: University of Oregon.
Backbone
  Vector backbone: pHS1403
  Backbone size w/o insert (bp): 5000
  Vector type: Bacterial Expression
Growth in bacteria
  Bacterial resistance: Ampicillin, 100 μg/mL
  Growth temperature: 37°C
  Growth strain: DH5alpha
  Copy number: High Copy
Gene/Insert
  Gene/Insert name: T4 Lysozyme (alt name: 1157L)
  Species: Bacteriophage T4
  Insert size (bp): 600
  Mutation: T157L
  GenBank ID: NP_049736
  Entrez Gene: e (a.k.a. T4p123)
  Cloning method: Restriction Enzyme; 5′ cloning site BamHI (not destroyed); 3′ cloning site HindIII (not destroyed)
  Sequencing primers: 5′ na; 3′ GGCGTATCACGAGGCCC
Terms and licenses: Academic/Nonprofit Terms; Industry Terms: Not Available to Industry
Depositor comments: The BamHI site is 27 bp from the ATG and the HindIII site is 115 bp from the stop.
How to cite: T4 Lysozyme T157L was a gift from Brian Matthews (Addgene plasmid # 18646 ; http://n2t.net/addgene:18646 ; RRID:Addgene_18646)
